Addgene plasmid #202976: Salsa-BC135-P2D3
Purpose: Expression of barcoded reporter plasmid for PRESTO-Salsa; EGFP/BC135
Depositing lab: Noah Palm. Depositing organization: Yale University. Publication: Highly multiplexed bioactivity screening reveals human and microbiota metabolome-GPCRome interactions. Chen H, Rosen CE, Gonzalez-Hernandez JA, Song D, Potempa J, Ring AM, Palm NW. Cell. 2023 Jul 6;186(14):3095-3110.e19. doi: 10.1016/j.cell.2023.05.024. Epub 2023 Jun 14. PubMed 37321219.
Backbone
  Vector backbone: pCER206
  Vector type: Mammalian Expression
Growth in bacteria
  Bacterial resistance: Ampicillin, 100 μg/mL
  Growth temperature: 37°C
  Growth strain: DH5alpha
  Copy number: High Copy
Gene/Insert
  Gene/Insert name: EGFP/BC135
  Species: Synthetic
  Insert size (bp): 730
  Promoter: Tet Response Element (TRE)
  Cloning method: Restriction Enzyme; 5′ cloning site BsrGI (not destroyed); 3′ cloning site HindIII (not destroyed)
  Sequencing primers: 5′ Custom primer (GAAGCGCGATCACATGG)
Terms and licenses: Academic/Nonprofit Terms; Industry Terms: Not Available to Industry
How to cite: Salsa-BC135-P2D3 was a gift from Noah Palm (Addgene plasmid # 202976 ; http://n2t.net/addgene:202976 ; RRID:Addgene_202976)
