[The description below was written by a language model from this plasmid's Addgene catalogue record and pLannotate feature annotations shown in this document.]
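Description:
Salsa-BC135-P2D3 is a mammalian expression reporter plasmid built on the pCER206 backbone and forms part of the barcoded reporter set used in PRESTO-Salsa, a multiplexed assay for screening GPCR bioactivity. It is about 5.1 kb, is propagated in E. coli from a high-copy ColE1/pUC-type origin, and is selected with ampicillin through a bla (AmpR) cassette driven by its own promoter. No mammalian selection marker is annotated. Short fragments matching lacI, an aminoglycoside phosphotransferase and SV40 large T antigen appear to be backbone remnants rather than functional genes.

The payload is a synthetic 730 bp EGFP/BC135 insert placed between BsrGI and HindIII sites and controlled by a tetracycline response element. The feature table shows a central tetO array flanked by minimal promoters facing in opposite directions, which suggests a bidirectional Tet-responsive layout. In one direction, a TRE3G-type fragment drives the mammalian codon-optimised EGFP coding sequence. The nearby SV40 polyadenylation signal is annotated on the opposite strand. In the other direction, a minimal CMV promoter leads into an MCS fragment, a rabbit β-globin intron with partial β-globin exon sequence, and a β-globin poly(A) signal, and no coding sequence is annotated in that arm. The barcode itself is not annotated as a feature, but the cloning sites imply that it lies close to the 3′ end of EGFP, where it would be carried on the reporter transcript.

Transcription from the TRE depends on a tTA-type transactivator. The reporter is therefore expected to produce EGFP and barcoded RNA when a transactivator is present, so that each barcode can be counted by sequencing as a readout in pooled assays. The record does not state which receptor is paired with BC135.
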