Features (pLannotate 1.2.2; 17 found; start..end, strand, type, name):
      2..55      +  CDS            lacI (fragment): lac repressor; lacI; The lac repressor binds to the lac operator to inhibit transcription in E. coli. This inhibition can be relieved by adding lactose or isopropyl-β-D-thiogalactopyranoside (IPTG).
    388..443     -  polyA_signal   β-globin poly(A) signal: rabbit β-globin polyadenylation signal (Gil and Proudfoot, 1987)
    518..640     -  CDS            HBB: HBB_COLGU - Experimental evidence at transcript level: Swiss-Prot protein existence level 2. Involved in oxygen transport from the lung to the various peripheral tissues. From Colobus guereza (Mantled guereza) (Eastern black-and-white colobus monkey).
    644..1216    -  intron         β-globin intron: intron from rabbit β-globin gene
   1312..1343    -  misc_feature   MCS (fragment): pUC18/19 multiple cloning site
   1437..1475    -  promoter       minimal CMV promoter: human cytomegalovirus (CMV) immediate early promoter
   1493..1708    -  protein_bind   tetracycline response element (fragment): contains seven copies of the tetracycline operator tetO tetracycline repressor TetR
   1708..1753    +  promoter       TRE3GV promoter (fragment): 3rd-generation Tet-responsive promoter that can be activated by binding of Tet-On® 3G, optimized for retroviral and lentiviral vectors
   1829..1856    +  misc_feature   MCS (fragment): pBluescript multiple cloning site
   1861..2580    +  CDS            EGFP: the original enhanced GFP (Yang et al., 1996) mammalian codon-optimized
   2591..2613    +  misc_feature   MCS (fragment): pBluescript multiple cloning site
   2627..2761    -  polyA_signal   SV40 poly(A) signal: SV40 polyadenylation signal
   2784..2867    -  CDS            large T antigen (fragment): large T antigen from SV40 (simian virus 40)
   2861..3091    -  CDS            str (fragment): STR_KLEPN - Protein inferred from homology: Swiss-Prot protein existence level 3. The aminoglycoside phosphotransferases achieve inactivation of their antibiotic substrates by phosphorylation. From Klebsiella pneumoniae.
   3210..3314    +  promoter       AmpR promoter: bla
   3315..4175    +  CDS            AmpR: β-lactamase; bla; confers resistance to ampicillin, carbenicillin, and related antibiotics
   4346..4934    +  rep_origin     ori: high-copy-number ColE1/pMB1/pBR322/pUC origin of replication
>Addgene plasmid #202976 | Salsa-BC135-P2D3 | addgene full sequence | sequence record 421335 | Addgene NGS Result
AGCGCCCAATACGCAAACCGCCTCTCCCCGCGCGTTGGCCGATTCATTAATGCAGTCGAGGGATCTCCAT
AAGAGAAGAGGGACAGCTATGACTGGGAGTAGTCAGGAGAGGAGGAAAAATCTGGCTAGTAAAACATGTA
AGGAAAATTTTAGGGATGTTAAAGAAAAAAATAACACAAAACAAAATATAAAAAAAATCTAACCTCAAGT
CAAGGCTTTTCTATGGAATAAGGAATGGACAGCAGGGGGCTGTTTCATATACTGATGACCTCTTTATAGC
CAACCTTTGTTCATGGCAGCCAGCATATGGGCATATGTTGCCAAACTCTAAACCAAATACTCATTCTGAT
GTTTTAAATGATTTGCCCTCCCATATGTCCTTCCGAGTGAGAGACACAAAAAATTCCAACACACTATTGC
AATGAAAATAAATTTCCTTTATTAGCCAGAAGTCAGATGCTCAAGGGGCTTCATGATGTCCCCATAATTT
TTGGCAGAGGGAAAAAGATCGATCTCAGTGGTATTTGTGAGCCAGGGCATTGGCCACACCAGCCACCACC
TTCTGATAGGCAGCCTGCACCTGAGGAGTGAATTCTTTGCCAAAATGATGAGACAGCACAACAACCAGCA
CGTTGCCCAGGAGCTGTAGGAAAGAGAAGAAGGCATGAACATGGTTAGCAGAGGGGCCCGGTTTGGACTC
AGAGTATTTTATCCTCATCTCAAACAGTGTATATCATTGTAACCATAAAGAGAAAGGCAGGATGATGACC
AGGGTGTAGTTGTTTCTACCAATAAGAATATTTCCACGCCAGCCAGAATTTATATGCAGAAATATTCTAC
CTTATCATTTAATTATAACAATTGTTCTCTAAAACTGTGCTGAAGTACAATATAATATACCCTGATTGCC
TTGAAAAAAAAGTGATTAGAGAAAGTACTTACAATCTGACAAATAAACAAAAGTGAATTTAAAAATTCGT
TACAAATGCAAGCTAAAGTTTAACGAAAAAGTTACAGAAAATGAAAAGAAAATAAGAGGAGACAATGGTT
GTCAACAGAGTAGAAAGTGAAAGAAACAAAATTATCATGAGGGTCCATGGTGATACAAGGGACATCTTCC
CATTCTAAACAACACCCTGAAAACTTTGCCCCCTCCATATAACATGAATTTTACAATAGCGAAAAAGAAA
GAACAATCAAGGGTCCCCAAACTCACCCTGAAGTTCTCAGCTCTAGAGATATCGTCGAGGCCGCGCTAGC
GTTTAAACTGTCGACCTTAATTAAGAGATCTGCTCGAGGCGCGTCAGCTGACTAGAGGATCCCCGGGTAC
CGAGCTCGAATTCGGGGCCGCGGAGGCTGGATCGGTCCCGGTGTCTTCTATGGAGGTCAAAACAGCGTGG
ATGGCGTCTCCAGGCGATCTGACGGTTCACTAAACGAGCTCTGCTTATATAGGCCTCCCACCGTACACGC
CTACCTCGACCCGGGTACCGAGCTCGACTTTCACTTTTCTCTATCACTGATAGGGAGTGGTAAACTCGAC
TTTCACTTTTCTCTATCACTGATAGGGAGTGGTAAACTCGACTTTCACTTTTCTCTATCACTGATAGGGA
GTGGTAAACTCGACTTTCACTTTTCTCTATCACTGATAGGGAGTGGTAAACTCGACTTTCACTTTTCTCT
ATCACTGATAGGGAGTGGTAAACTCGACCTATATAAGCAGAGCTCGTTTAGTGAACCGTCAGATCGCCTG
GAGACGCCATCCACGCTGTTTTGACCTCCATAGAAGACACCGGGACCGATCCAGCCTCCGCGGCCCCGAA
TTCCTGCAGCGGCCGCTCTAGAACTAGTGGATCCCCGCGGATGGTGAGCAAGGGCGAGGAGCTGTTCACC
GGGGTGGTGCCCATCCTGGTCGAGCTGGACGGCGACGTAAACGGCCACAAGTTCAGCGTGTCCGGCGAGG
GCGAGGGCGATGCCACCTACGGCAAGCTGACCCTGAAGTTCATCTGCACCACCGGCAAGCTGCCCGTGCC
CTGGCCCACCCTCGTGACCACCCTGACCTACGGCGTGCAGTGCTTCAGCCGCTACCCCGACCACATGAAG
CAGCACGACTTCTTCAAGTCCGCCATGCCCGAAGGCTACGTCCAGGAGCGCACCATCTTCTTCAAGGACG
ACGGCAACTACAAGACCCGCGCCGAGGTGAAGTTCGAGGGCGACACCCTGGTGAACCGCATCGAGCTGAA
GGGCATCGACTTCAAGGAGGACGGCAACATCCTGGGGCACAAGCTGGAGTACAACTACAACAGCCACAAC
GTCTATATCATGGCCGACAAGCAGAAGAACGGCATCAAGGTGAACTTCAAGATCCGCCACAACATCGAGG
ACGGCAGCGTGCAGCTCGCCGACCACTACCAGCAGAACACCCCCATCGGCGACGGCCCCGTGCTGCTGCC
CGACAACCACTACCTGAGCACCCAGTCCGCCCTGAGCAAAGACCCCAACGAGAAGCGCGATCACATGGTC
CTGCTGGAGTTCGTGACCGCCGCCGGGATCACTCTCGGCATGGACGAGCTGTACAAGTAAAAGAGAGTTC
GAATTCGATATCAAGCTTGTCGACCTAGTTCTAGAGGATCCAGACATGATAAGATACATTGATGAGTTTG
GACAAACCACAACTAGAATGCAGTGAAAAAAATGCTTTATTTGTGAAATTTGTGATGCTATTGCTTTATT
TGTAACCATTATAAGCTGCAATAAACAAGTTAACAACAACAATTGCATTCATTTTATGTTTCAGGTTCAG
GGGGAGGTGTGGGAGGTTTTTTAAAGCAAGTAAAACCTCTACAAATGTGGTATGGCTGATTATGATCCTG
CAAGCCTCGTCGTCCTGGCCGGACCACGCTATCTGTGCAAGGTCCCCGGCCCCGGACGCGCGCTCCATGA
GCAGAGCGCCCGCCGCCGAGGCGAAGACTCGGGCGGCGCCCTGCCCGTCCCACCAGGTCAACAGGCGGTA
ACCGGCCTCTTCATCGGGAATGCGCGCGACCTTCAGCATCGCCGGCATGTCCCCCTGGCGGACGGGAAGT
ATCCAGCTCGACCAAGCTGGCCGCGTCGAGTGAAGACGAAAGGGCCTCGTGATACGCCTATTTTTATAGG
TTAATGTCATGATAATAATGGTTTCTTAGACGTCAGGTGGCACTTTTCGGGGAAATGTGCGCGGAACCCC
TATTTGTTTATTTTTCTAAATACATTCAAATATGTATCCGCTCATGAGACAATAACCCTGATAAATGCTT
CAATAATATTGAAAAAGGAAGAGTATGAGTATTCAACATTTCCGTGTCGCCCTTATTCCCTTTTTTGCGG
CATTTTGCCTTCCTGTTTTTGCTCACCCAGAAACGCTGGTGAAAGTAAAAGATGCTGAAGATCAGTTGGG
TGCACGAGTGGGTTACATCGAACTGGATCTCAACAGCGGTAAGATCCTTGAGAGTTTTCGCCCCGAAGAA
CGTTTTCCAATGATGAGCACTTTTAAAGTTCTGCTATGTGGCGCGGTATTATCCCGTGTTGACGCCGGGC
AAGAGCAACTCGGTCGCCGCATACACTATTCTCAGAATGACTTGGTTGAGTACTCACCAGTCACAGAAAA
GCATCTTACGGATGGCATGACAGTAAGAGAATTATGCAGTGCTGCCATAACCATGAGTGATAACACTGCG
GCCAACTTACTTCTGACAACGATCGGAGGACCGAAGGAGCTAACCGCTTTTTTGCACAACATGGGGGATC
ATGTAACTCGCCTTGATCGTTGGGAACCGGAGCTGAATGAAGCCATACCAAACGACGAGCGTGACACCAC
GATGCCTGTAGCAATGGCAACAACGTTGCGCAAACTATTAACTGGCGAACTACTTACTCTAGCTTCCCGG
CAACAATTAATAGACTGGATGGAGGCGGATAAAGTTGCAGGACCACTTCTGCGCTCGGCCCTTCCGGCTG
GCTGGTTTATTGCTGATAAATCTGGAGCCGGTGAGCGTGGGTCTCGCGGTATCATTGCAGCACTGGGGCC
AGATGGTAAGCCCTCCCGTATCGTAGTTATCTACACGACGGGGAGTCAGGCAACTATGGATGAACGAAAT
AGACAGATCGCTGAGATAGGTGCCTCACTGATTAAGCATTGGTAACTGTCAGACCAAGTTTACTCATATA
TACTTTAGATTGATTTAAAACTTCATTTTTAATTTAAAAGGATCTAGGTGAAGATCCTTTTTGATAATCT
CATGACCAAAATCCCTTAACGTGAGTTTTCGTTCCACTGAGCGTCAGACCCCGTAGAAAAGATCAAAGGA
TCTTCTTGAGATCCTTTTTTTCTGCGCGTAATCTGCTGCTTGCAAACAAAAAAACCACCGCTACCAGCGG
TGGTTTGTTTGCCGGATCAAGAGCTACCAACTCTTTTTCCGAAGGTAACTGGCTTCAGCAGAGCGCAGAT
ACCAAATACTGTTCTTCTAGTGTAGCCGTAGTTAGGCCACCACTTCAAGAACTCTGTAGCACCGCCTACA
TACCTCGCTCTGCTAATCCTGTTACCAGTGGCTGCTGCCAGTGGCGATAAGTCGTGTCTTACCGGGTTGG
ACTCAAGACGATAGTTACCGGATAAGGCGCAGCGGTCGGGCTGAACGGGGGGTTCGTGCACACAGCCCAG
CTTGGAGCGAACGACCTACACCGAACTGAGATACCTACAGCGTGAGCTATGAGAAAGCGCCACGCTTCCC
GAAGGGAGAAAGGCGGACAGGTATCCGGTAAGCGGCAGGGTCGGAACAGGAGAGCGCACGAGGGAGCTTC
CAGGGGGAAACGCCTGGTATCTTTATAGTCCTGTCGGGTTTCGCCACCTCTGACTTGAGCGTCGATTTTT
GTGATGCTCGTCAGGGGGGCGGAGCCTATGGAAAAACGCCAGCAACGCGGCCTTTTTACGGTTCCTGGCC
TTTTGCTGGCCTTTTGCTCACATGTTCTTTCCTGCGTTATCCCCTGATTCTGTGGATAACCGTATTACCG
CCTTTGAGTGAGCTGATACCGCTCGCCGCAGCCGAACGACCGAGCGCAGCGAGTCAGTGAGCGAGGAAGC
GGAAG
