>Addgene plasmid #202976 | Salsa-BC135-P2D3 | depositor partial sequence | sequence record 393849 | BC135
AAGAGAGTTC
